Addgene plasmid #74811: pGWB417
Purpose: (Empty Backbone) Gateway cloning compatible binary vector for C-terminal fusion with 4xMyc (CaMV35S promoter).
Depositing lab: Tsuyoshi Nakagawa. Depositing organization: Shimane University. Publication: Improved Gateway binary vectors: high-performance vectors for creation of fusion constructs in transgenic analysis of plants. Nakagawa T, Suzuki T, Murata S, Nakamura S, Hino T, Maeo K, Tabata R, Kawai T, Tanaka K, Niwa Y, Watanabe Y, Nakamura K, Kimura T, Ishiguro S. Biosci Biotechnol Biochem. 2007 Aug;71(8):2095-100. Epub 2007 Aug 7. 10.1271/bbb.70216 PubMed 17690442.
Backbone
  Vector backbone: pPZP221
  Backbone manufacturer: Hajdukiewicz P., Svab Z. and Maliga P.
  Backbone size (bp): 8500
  Modifications to backbone: gentamycin-resistant marker was removed and kanamycin-resistant marker (NOS promoter:NPTII:NOS terminator) was inserted.
  Vector type: Plant Expression
  Promoter: CaMV35S
  Selectable markers: Kanamycin
Growth in bacteria
  Bacterial resistance: Chloramphenicol and Spectinomycin, 25 & 50 μg/mL
  Growth temperature: 37°C
  Growth strain: ccdB Survival
  Copy number: High Copy
Gene/Insert
  Cloning method: Gateway Cloning
Terms and licenses: Academic/Nonprofit Terms; Industry Terms: Not Available to Industry
How to cite: pGWB417 was a gift from Tsuyoshi Nakagawa (Addgene plasmid # 74811 ; http://n2t.net/addgene:74811 ; RRID:Addgene_74811)
