[The description below was written by a language model from this plasmid's Addgene catalogue record and pLannotate feature annotations shown in this document.]
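Description:
pGWB417 is an empty Gateway-compatible binary vector for plant expression, built on the pPZP221 backbone and designed for Agrobacterium-mediated delivery of a T-DNA into plants. The depositor's full sequence is 11,856 bp. Outside the T-DNA borders, the plasmid carries a ColE1/pBR322-type origin with the bom mobilisation region for high-copy propagation in E. coli. It also has the pVS1 origin, with the RepA replication and StaA stability genes, for maintenance in Agrobacterium. Bacterial selection relies on an aadA spectinomycin/streptomycin resistance gene in the backbone and on the chloramphenicol resistance gene inside the Gateway cassette. Because the cassette encodes the CcdB toxin, the unrecombined vector has to be grown in a ccdB-tolerant strain.

Between the nopaline-type right and left border repeats, a CaMV 35S promoter drives the Gateway destination cassette (attR1, CmR, ccdB, attR2), followed by Myc epitope repeats and a NOS terminator. The annotation software matched the tag to a fragment of a 13xMyc array, but the catalogue entry describes it as 4xMyc, which agrees with the short length of the annotated segment. An LR reaction with an entry clone replaces the CmR–ccdB segment with the gene of interest. If that gene lacks a stop codon, it is then fused in frame to the C-terminal Myc tag and expressed constitutively. The T-DNA also contains a NOS promoter:NPTII:NOS terminator unit, which replaced the original gentamicin marker of pPZP221 and gives kanamycin selection of transformed plants. The small lacZα, lac promoter, ble and ocd fragments are cloning remnants. The vector is used to produce epitope-tagged proteins in transgenic plants, for example for immunodetection.
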