Features (pLannotate 1.2.2; 32 found; start..end, strand, type, name):
     54..78      -  misc_feature   RB T-DNA repeat: right border repeat from nopaline C58 T-DNA
    144..298     -  CDS            lacZα (fragment): LacZα fragment of β-galactosidase; lacZ fragment
    301..321     -  misc_feature   MCS (fragment): pUC18/19 multiple cloning site
    812..1153    +  promoter       CaMV 35S promoter: strong constitutive promoter from cauliflower mosaic virus
   1179..1303    +  protein_bind   attR1: mutant version of attR; recombination site for the Gateway® LR reaction LR Clonase™
   1340..1370    +  promoter       lac UV5 promoter: E. coli lac promoter with an "up" mutation
   1395..1423    +  promoter       cat promoter (fragment): promoter of the E. coli cat gene encoding chloramphenicol acetyltransferase
   1424..2083    +  CDS            CmR: chloramphenicol acetyltransferase; cat; confers resistance to chloramphenicol
   2262..2420    +  CDS            ccdA (fragment): CCDA_ECO57 - Also known as H, letA. Experimental evidence at protein level: Swiss-Prot protein existence level 1. Antitoxin component of a type II toxin-antitoxin (TA) system which inhibits the post-segregational killing (PSK) of plasmid-free cells, also referred to as a plasmid addiction system. Binds to and blocks the activity of CcdB; will also remove bound CcdB protein from the CcdB-GyrA complex by forming a CcdA-CcdB complex, a process termed rejuvenation. Functions as a transcriptional corepressor for the ccdAB operon, repression also requires CcdB (By similarity). From Escherichia coli
   2425..2727    +  CDS            ccdB: CCDB_ECOLI - Also known as G, letB, letD. Experimental evidence at protein level: Swiss-Prot protein existence level 1. Toxic component of a type II toxin-antitoxin (TA) system, functioning in plasmid maintainence. Responsible for the post- segregational killing (PSK) of plasmid-free cells, also referred to as a plasmid addiction system. Half-life of over 2 hours. Cell killing by CcdB is accompanied by filamentation, defects in chromosome and plasmid segregation, defects in cell division, formation of anucleate cells, decreased DNA synthesis and plasmid loss. Interferes with the activity of DN
   2771..2895    -  protein_bind   attR2: mutant version of attR; recombination site for the Gateway® LR reaction LR Clonase™
   2915..3073    +  CDS            13xMyc (fragment): 13 tandem Myc epitope tags
   3098..3350    +  terminator     NOS terminator: nopaline synthase terminator and poly(A) signal
   3406..3428    -  protein_bind   lac operator (fragment): The lac repressor binds to the lac operator to inhibit transcription in E. coli. This inhibition can be relieved by adding lactose or isopropyl-β-D-thiogalactopyranoside (IPTG). lac repressor encoded by lacI
   3432..3462    -  promoter       lac promoter: promoter for the E. coli lac operon
   3477..3498    -  protein_bind   CAP binding site: CAP binding activates transcription in the presence of cAMP. E. coli catabolite activator protein
   3532..3784    -  terminator     NOS terminator: nopaline synthase terminator and poly(A) signal
   3791..3997    -  CDS            ocd (fragment): OCD_AGRFC - Experimental evidence at protein level: Swiss-Prot protein existence level 1. Catalyzes the conversion of L-ornithine into L-proline with release of ammonia. Is involved in the utilization of nopaline, a catabolic pathway that proceeds through L-arginine and L-ornithine to L-proline. Nopaline is a predominant opine in plant cells transformed with Ti plasmid pTiC58. From Agrobacterium fabrum (strain C58 / ATCC 33970) (Agrobacterium tumefaciens (strain C58)).
   4004..4153    -  CDS            ble (fragment): BLE_KLEPN - Experimental evidence at protein level: Swiss-Prot protein existence level 1. Binding protein with a strong affinity to the bleomycin family of antibiotics. Binds to CL990; an antimitotic-antibiotic compound. From Klebsiella pneumoniae.
   4174..4968    -  CDS            NeoR/KanR: aminoglycoside phosphotransferase from Tn5; aph(3')-II (or nptII); confers resistance to neomycin, kanamycin, and G418 (Geneticin®)
   4989..5172    -  promoter       NOS promoter: nopaline synthase promoter NOS promoter
   5378..5402    -  misc_feature   LB T-DNA repeat: left border repeat from nopaline C58 T-DNA
   5661..5684    +  promoter       Pc promoter (fragment): intI1 (promoter lies within the coding sequence); class 1 integron promoter
   5860..5916    +  CDS            GmR (fragment): gentamycin acetyltransferase; aacC1; confers resistance to gentamycin
   5927..6714    +  CDS            SmR (fragment): aminoglycoside adenylyltransferase (Murphy, 1985); aadA; confers resistance to spectinomycin and streptomycin
   6960..7548    +  rep_origin     ori: high-copy-number ColE1/pMB1/pBR322/pUC origin of replication
   7734..7874    -  misc_feature   bom: basis of mobility region from pBR322
   7976..8015    -  CDS            rop (fragment): Rop protein, which maintains plasmids at low copy number; rop
   8218..8412    -  rep_origin     pVS1 oriV: origin of replication for the Pseudomonas plasmid pVS1 (Heeb et al., 2000)
   8478..9551    -  CDS            pVS1 RepA: replication protein from the Pseudomonas plasmid pVS1 (Heeb et al., 2000)
   9980..10609   -  CDS            pVS1 StaA: stability protein from the Pseudomonas plasmid pVS1 (Heeb et al., 2000)
  11169..11570   -  CDS            Y4CG_SINFN (fragment): Protein inferred from homology: Swiss-Prot protein existence level 3. From Sinorhizobium fredii (strain NBRC 101917 / NGR234).
>Addgene plasmid #74811 | pGWB417 | depositor full sequence | sequence record 141491 | pGWB417 sequence 11856 bps
TTTCACGCCCTTTTAAATATCCGATTATTCTAATAAACGCTCTTTTCTCTTAGGTTTACCCGCCAATATA
TCCTGTCAAACACTGATAGTTTAAACTGAAGGCGGGAAACGACAATCTGATCCAAGCTCAAGCTGCTCTA
GCATTCGCCATTCAGGCTGCGCAACTGTTGGGAAGGGCGATCGGTGCGGGCCTCTTCGCTATTACGCCAG
CTGGCGAAAGGGGGATGTGCTGCAAGGCGATTAAGTTGGGTAACGCCAGGGTTTTCCCAGTCACGACGTT
GTAAAACGACGGCCAGTGCCAAGCTTGCATGCCTGCAGGTCCCCAGATTAGCCTTTTCAATTTCAGAAAG
AATGCTAACCCACAGATGGTTAGAGAGGCTTACGCAGCAGGTCTCATCAAGACGATCTACCCGAGCAATA
ATCTCCAGGAAATCAAATACCTTCCCAAGAAGGTTAAAGATGCAGTCAAAAGATTCAGGACTAACTGCAT
CAAGAACACAGAGAAAGATATATTTCTCAAGATCAGAAGTACTATTCCAGTATGGACGATTCAAGGCTTG
CTTCACAAACCAAGGCAAGTAATAGAGATTGGAGTCTCTAAAAAGGTAGTTCCCACTGAATCAAAGGCCA
TGGAGTCAAAGATTCAAATAGAGGACCTAACAGAACTCGCCGTAAAGACTGGCGAACAGTTCATACAGAG
TCTCTTACGACTCAATGACAAGAAGAAAATCTTCGTCAACATGGTGGAGCACGACACACTTGTCTACTCC
AAAAATATCAAAGATACAGTCTCAGAAGACCAAAGGGCAATTGAGACTTTTCAACAAAGGGTAATATCCG
GAAACCTCCTCGGATTCCATTGCCCAGCTATCTGTCACTTTATTGTGAAGATAGTGGAAAAGGAAGGTGG
CTCCTACAAATGCCATCATTGCGATAAAGGAAAGGCCATCGTTGAAGATGCCTCTGCCGACAGTGGTCCC
AAAGATGGACCCCCACCCACGAGGAGCATCGTGGAAAAAGAAGACGTTCCAACCACGTCTTCAAAGCAAG
TGGATTGATGTGATATCTCCACTGACGTAAGGGATGACGCACAATCCCACTATCCTTCGCAAGACCCTTC
CTCTATATAAGGAAGTTCATTTCATTTGGAGAGAACACGGGGGACTCTAGAGTTATCAACAAGTTTGTAC
AAAAAAGCTGAACGAGAAACGTAAAATGATATAAATATCAATATATTAAATTAGATTTTGCATAAAAAAC
AGACTACATAATACTGTAAAACACAACATATCCAGTCACTATGGCGGCCCCTCGAGGGGCCGCATTAGGC
ACCCCAGGCTTTACACTTTATGCTTCCGGCTCGTATAATGTGTGGATTTTGAGTTAGGATCCGGCGAGAT
TTTCAGGAGCTAAGGAAGCTAAAATGGAGAAAAAAATCACTGGATATACCACCGTTGATATATCCCAATG
GCATCGTAAAGAACATTTTGAGGCATTTCAGTCAGTTGCTCAATGTACCTATAACCAGACCGTTCAGCTG
GATATTACGGCCTTTTTAAAGACCGTAAAGAAAAATAAGCACAAGTTTTATCCGGCCTTTATTCACATTC
TTGCCCGCCTGATGAATGCTCATCCGGAATTCCGTATGGCAATGAAAGACGGTGAGCTGGTGATATGGGA
TAGTGTTCACCCTTGTTACACCGTTTTCCATGAGCAAACTGAAACGTTTTCATCGCTCTGGAGTGAATAC
CACGACGATTTCCGGCAGTTTCTACACATATATTCGCAAGATGTGGCGTGTTACGGTGAAAACCTGGCCT
ATTTCCCTAAAGGGTTTATTGAGAATATGTTTTTCGTCTCAGCCAATCCCTGGGTGAGTTTCACCAGTTT
TGATTTAAACGTGGCCAATATGGACAACTTCTTCGCCCCCGTTTTCACCATGGGCAAATATTATACGCAA
GGCGACAAGGTGCTGATGCCGCTGGCGATTCAGGTTCATCATGCCGTCTGTGATGGCTTCCATGTCGGCA
GAATGCTTAATGAATTACAACAGTACTGCGATGAGTGGCAGGGCGGGGCGTAAAGATCTGGATCCGGCTT
ACTAAAAGCCAGATAACAGTATGCGTATTTGCGCGCTGATTTTTGCGGTATAAGAATATATACTGATATG
TATACCCGAAGTATGTCAAAAAGAGGTGTGCTATGAAGCAGCGTATTACAGTGACAGTTGACAGCGACAG
CTATCAGTTGCTCAAGGCATATATGATGTCAATATCTCCGGTCTGGTAAGCACAACCATGCAGAATGAAG
CCCGTCGTCTGCGTGCCGAACGCTGGAAAGCGGAAAATCAGGAAGGGATGGCTGAGGTCGCCCGGTTTAT
TGAAATGAACGGCTCTTTTGCTGACGAGAACAGGGACTGGTGAAATGCAGTTTAAGGTTTACACCTATAA
AAGAGAGAGCCGTTATCGTCTGTTTGTGGATGTACAGAGTGATATTATTGACACGCCCGGGCGACGGATG
GTGATCCCCCTGGCCAGTGCACGTCTGCTGTCAGATAAAGTCTCCCGTGAACTTTACCCGGTGGTGCATA
TCGGGGATGAAAGCTGGCGCATGATGACCACCGATATGGCCAGTGTGCCGGTCTCCGTTATCGGGGAAGA
AGTGGCTGATCTCAGCCACCGCGAAAATGACATCAAAAACGCCATTAACCTGATGTTCTGGGGAATATAA
ATGTCAGGCTCCCTTATACACAGCCAGTCTGCAGGTCGACCATAGTGACTGGATATGTTGTGTTTTACAG
TATTATGTAGTCTGTTTTTTATGCAAAATCTAATTTAATATATTGATATTTATATCATTTTACGTTTCTC
GTTCAGCTTTCTTGTACAAAGTGGTTGATAACAGCGGGTTAATTAACGGTGAACAAAAGCTAATCTCCGA
GGAAGACTTGAACGGTGAACAAAAATTAATCTCAGAAGAAGACTTGAACGGACTCGACGGTGAACAAAAG
TTGATTTCTGAAGAAGATTTGAACGGTGAACAAAAGCTAATCTCCGAGGAAGACTTGAACGGTAGCGCTT
AGAGCTCGAATTTCCCCGATCGTTCAAACATTTGGCAATAAAGTTTCTTAAGATTGAATCCTGTTGCCGG
TCTTGCGATGATTATCATATAATTTCTGTTGAATTACGTTAAGCATGTAATAATTAACATGTAATGCATG
ACGTTATTTATGAGATGGGTTTTTATGATTAGAGTCCCGCAATTATACATTTAATACGCGATAGAAAACA
AAATATAGCGCGCAAACTAGGATAAATTATCGCGCGCGGTGTCATCTATGTTACTAGATCGGGAATTGGT
TCCGGAACCAATTCGTAATCATGGTCATAGCTGTTTCCTGTGTGAAATTGTTATCCGCTCACAATTCCAC
ACAACATACGAGCCGGAAGCATAAAGTGTAAAGCCTGGGGTGCCTAATGAGTGAGCTAACTCACATTAGG
CTGAATTAGGCGCGCCTATTTCTGAATTCCCGATCTAGTAACATAGATGACACCGCGCGCGATAATTTAT
CCTAGTTTGCGCGCTATATTTTGTTTTCTATCGCGTATTAAATGTATAATTGCGGGACTCTAATCATAAA
AACCCATCTCATAAATAACGTCATGCATTACATGTTAATTATTACATGCTTAACGTAATTCAACAGAAAT
TATATGATAATCATCGCAAGACCGGCAACAGGATTCAATCTTAAGAAACTTTATTGCCAAATGTTTGAAC
GATCGGGGATCATCCGGGTCTGTGGCGGGAACTCCACGAAAATATCCGAACGCAGCAAGATATCGCGGTG
CATCTCGGTCTTGCCTGGGCAGTCGCCGCCGACGCCGTTGATGTGGACGCCGGGCCCGATCATATTGTCG
CTCAGGATCGTGGCGTTGTGCTTGTCGGCCGTTGCTGTCGTAATGATATCGGCACCTTCGACCGCCTGTT
CCGCAGAGATCCCGTGGGCGAAGAACTCCAGCATGAGATCCCCGCGCTGGAGGATCATCCAGCCGGCGTC
CCGGAAAACGATTCCGAAGCCCAACCTTTCATAGAAGGCGGCGGTGGAATCGAAATCTCGTGATGGCAGG
TTGGGCGTCGCTTGGTCGGTCATTTCGAACCCCAGAGTCCCGCTCAGAAGAACTCGTCAAGAAGGCGATA
GAAGGCGATGCGCTGCGAATCGGGAGCGGCGATACCGTAAAGCACGAGGAAGCGGTCAGCCCATTCGCCG
CCAAGCTCTTCAGCAATATCACGGGTAGCCAACGCTATGTCCTGATAGCGGTCCGCCACACCCAGCCGGC
CACAGTCGATGAATCCAGAAAAGCGGCCATTTTCCACCATGATATTCGGCAAGCAGGCATCGCCATGGGT
CACGACGAGATCATCGCCGTCGGGCATGCGCGCCTTGAGCCTGGCGAACAGTTCGGCTGGCGCGAGCCCC
TGATGCTCTTCGTCCAGATCATCCTGATCGACAAGACCGGCTTCCATCCGAGTACGTGCTCGCTCGATGC
GATGTTTCGCTTGGTGGTCGAATGGGCAGGTAGCCGGATCAAGCGTATGCAGCCGCCGCATTGCATCAGC
CATGATGGATACTTTCTCGGCAGGAGCAAGGTGAGATGACAGGAGATCCTGCCCCGGCACTTCGCCCAAT
AGCAGCCAGTCCCTTCCCGCTTCAGTGACAACGTCGAGCACAGCTGCGCAAGGAACGCCCGTCGTGGCCA
GCCACGATAGCCGCGCTGCCTCGTCCTGCAGTTCATTCAGGGCACCGGACAGGTCGGTCTTGACAAAAAG
AACCGGGCGCCCCTGCGCTGACAGCCGGAACACGGCGGCATCAGAGCAGCCGATTGTCTGTTGTGCCCAG
TCATAGCCGAATAGCCTCTCCACCCAAGCGGCCGGAGAACCTGCGTGCAATCCATCTTGTTCAATCATGC
GAAACGATCCAGATCCGGTGCAGATTATTTGGATTGAGAGTGAATATGAGACTCTAATTGGATACCGAGG
GGAATTTATGGAACGTCAGTGGAGCATTTTTGACAAGAAATATTTGCTAGCTGATAGTGACCTTAGGCGA
CTTTTGAACGCGCAATAATGGTTTCTGACGTATGTGCTTAGCTCATTAAACTCCAGAAACCCGCGGCTGA
GTGGCTCCTTCAACGTTGCGGTTCTGTCAGTTCCAAACGTAAAACGGCTTGTCCCGCGTCATCGGCGGGG
GTCATAACGTGACTCCCTTAATTCTCCGCTCATGATGAATTCAGAAATAAATTCAGCCTAATTCGGCGTT
AATTCAGTACATTAAAAACGTCCGCAATGTGTTATTAAGTTGTCTAAGCGTCAATTTGTTTACACCACAA
TATATCCTGCCACCAGCCAGCCAACAGCTCCCCGACCGGCAGCTCGGCACAAAATCACCACTCGATACAG
GCAGCCCATCAGTCCGGGACGGCGTCAGCGGGAGAGCCGTTGTAAGGCGGCAGACTTTGCTCATGTTACC
GATGCTATTCGGAAGAACGGCAACTAAGCTGCCGGGTTTGAAACACGGATGATCTCGCGGAGGGTAGCAT
GTTGATTGTAACGATGACAGAGCGTTGCTGCCTGTGATCAATTCGGGCACGAACCCAGTGGACATAAGCC
TGTTCGGTTCGTAAGCTGTAATGCAAGTAGCGTATGCGCTCACGCAACTGGTCCAGAACCTTGACCGAAC
GCAGCGGTGGTAACGGCGCAGTGGCGGTTTTCATGGCTTGTTATGACTGTTTTTTTGGGGTACAGTCTAT
GCCTCGGGCATCCAAGCAGCAAGCGCGTTACGCCGTGGGTCGATGTTTGATGTTATGGAGCAGCAACGAT
GTTACGCAGCAGGGCAGTCGCCCTAAAACAAAGTTAAACATCATGGGGGAAGCGGTGATCGCCGAAGTAT
CGACTCAACTATCAGAGGTAGTTGGCGTCATCGAGCGCCATCTCGAACCGACGTTGCTGGCCGTACATTT
GTACGGCTCCGCAGTGGATGGCGGCCTGAAGCCACACAGTGATATTGATTTGCTGGTTACGGTGACCGTA
AGGCTTGATGAAACAACGCGGCGAGCTTTGATCAACGACCTTTTGGAAACTTCGGCTTCCCCTGGAGAGA
GCGAGATTCTCCGCGCTGTAGAAGTCACCATTGTTGTGCACGACGACATCATTCCGTGGCGTTATCCAGC
TAAGCGCGAACTGCAATTTGGAGAATGGCAGCGCAATGACATTCTTGCAGGTATCTTCGAGCCAGCCACG
ATCGACATTGATCTGGCTATCTTGCTGACAAAAGCAAGAGAACATAGCGTTGCCTTGGTAGGTCCAGCGG
CGGAGGAACTCTTTGATCCGGTTCCTGAACAGGATCTATTTGAGGCGCTAAATGAAACCTTAACGCTATG
GAACTCGCCGCCCGACTGGGCTGGCGATGAGCGAAATGTAGTGCTTACGTTGTCCCGCATTTGGTACAGC
GCAGTAACCGGCAAAATCGCGCCGAAGGATGTCGCTGCCGACTGGGCAATGGAGCGCCTGCCGGCCCAGT
ATCAGCCCGTCATACTTGAAGCTAGACAGGCTTATCTTGGACAAGAAGAAGATCGCTTGGCCTCGCGCGC
AGATCAGTTGGAAGAATTTGTCCACTACGTGAAAGGCGAGATCACCAAGGTAGTCGGCAAATAATGTCTA
GCTAGAAATTCGTTCAAGCCGACGCCGCTTCGCGGCGCGGCTTAACTCAAGCGTTAGATGCACTAAGCAC
ATAATTGCTCACAGCCAAACTATCAGGTCAAGTCTGCTTTTATTATTTTTAAGCGTGCATAATAAGCCCT
ACACAAATTGGGAGATATATCATGCATGACCAAAATCCCTTAACGTGAGTTTTCGTTCCACTGAGCGTCA
GACCCCGTAGAAAAGATCAAAGGATCTTCTTGAGATCCTTTTTTTCTGCGCGTAATCTGCTGCTTGCAAA
CAAAAAAACCACCGCTACCAGCGGTGGTTTGTTTGCCGGATCAAGAGCTACCAACTCTTTTTCCGAAGGT
AACTGGCTTCAGCAGAGCGCAGATACCAAATACTGTCCTTCTAGTGTAGCCGTAGTTAGGCCACCACTTC
AAGAACTCTGTAGCACCGCCTACATACCTCGCTCTGCTAATCCTGTTACCAGTGGCTGCTGCCAGTGGCG
ATAAGTCGTGTCTTACCGGGTTGGACTCAAGACGATAGTTACCGGATAAGGCGCAGCGGTCGGGCTGAAC
GGGGGGTTCGTGCACACAGCCCAGCTTGGAGCGAACGACCTACACCGAACTGAGATACCTACAGCGTGAG
CTATGAGAAAGCGCCACGCTTCCCGAAGGGAGAAAGGCGGACAGGTATCCGGTAAGCGGCAGGGTCGGAA
CAGGAGAGCGCACGAGGGAGCTTCCAGGGGGAAACGCCTGGTATCTTTATAGTCCTGTCGGGTTTCGCCA
CCTCTGACTTGAGCGTCGATTTTTGTGATGCTCGTCAGGGGGGCGGAGCCTATGGAAAAACGCCAGCAAC
GCGGCCTTTTTACGGTTCCTGGCCTTTTGCTGGCCTTTTGCTCACATGTTCTTTCCTGCGTTATCCCCTG
ATTCTGTGGATAACCGTATTACCGCCTTTGAGTGAGCTGATACCGCTCGCCGCAGCCGAACGACCGAGCG
CAGCGAGTCAGTGAGCGAGGAAGCGGAAGAGCGCCTGATGCGGTATTTTCTCCTTACGCATCTGTGCGGT
ATTTCACACCGCATATGGTGCACTCTCAGTACAATCTGCTCTGATGCCGCATAGTTAAGCCAGTATACAC
TCCGCTATCGCTACGTGACTGGGTCATGGCTGCGCCCCGACACCCGCCAACACCCGCTGACGCGCCCTGA
CGGGCTTGTCTGCTCCCGGCATCCGCTTACAGACAAGCTGTGACCGTCTCCGGGAGCTGCATGTGTCAGA
GGTTTTCACCGTCATCACCGAAACGCGCGAGGCAGGGTGCCTTGATGTGGGCGCCGGCGGTCGAGTGGCG
ACGGCGCGGCTTGTCCGCGCCCTGGTAGATTGCCTGGCCGTAGGCCAGCCATTTTTGAGCGGCCAGCGGC
CGCGATAGGCCGACGCGAAGCGGCGGGGCGTAGGGAGCGCAGCGACCGAAGGGTAGGCGCTTTTTGCAGC
TCTTCGGCTGTGCGCTGGCCAGACAGTTATGCACAGGCCAGGCGGGTTTTAAGAGTTTTAATAAGTTTTA
AAGAGTTTTAGGCGGAAAAATCGCCTTTTTTCTCTTTTATATCAGTCACTTACATGTGTGACCGGTTCCC
AATGTACGGCTTTGGGTTCCCAATGTACGGGTTCCGGTTCCCAATGTACGGCTTTGGGTTCCCAATGTAC
GTGCTATCCACAGGAAAGAGACCTTTTCGACCTTTTTCCCCTGCTAGGGCAATTTGCCCTAGCATCTGCT
CCGTACATTAGGAACCGGCGGATGCTTCGCCCTCGATCAGGTTGCGGTAGCGCATGACTAGGATCGGGCC
AGCCTGCCCCGCCTCCTCCTTCAAATCGTACTCCGGCAGGTCATTTGACCCGATCAGCTTGCGCACGGTG
AAACAGAACTTCTTGAACTCTCCGGCGCTGCCACTGCGTTCGTAGATCGTCTTGAACAACCATCTGGCTT
CTGCCTTGCCTGCGGCGCGGCGTGCCAGGCGGTAGAGAAAACGGCCGATGCCGGGATCGATCAAAAAGTA
ATCGGGGTGAACCGTCAGCACGTCCGGGTTCTTGCCTTCTGTGATCTCGCGGTACATCCAATCAGCTAGC
TCGATCTCGATGTACTCCGGCCGCCCGGTTTCGCTCTTTACGATCTTGTAGCGGCTAATCAAGGCTTCAC
CCTCGGATACCGTCACCAGGCGGCCGTTCTTGGCCTTCTTCGTACGCTGCATGGCAACGTGCGTGGTGTT
TAACCGAATGCAGGTTTCTACCAGGTCGTCTTTCTGCTTTCCGCCATCGGCTCGCCGGCAGAACTTGAGT
ACGTCCGCAACGTGTGGACGGAACACGCGGCCGGGCTTGTCTCCCTTCCCTTCCCGGTATCGGTTCATGG
ATTCGGTTAGATGGGAAACCGCCATCAGTACCAGGTCGTAATCCCACACACTGGCCATGCCGGCCGGCCC
TGCGGAAACCTCTACGTGCCCGTCTGGAAGCTCGTAGCGGATCACCTCGCCAGCTCGTCGGTCACGCTTC
GACAGACGGAAAACGGCCACGTCCATGATGCTGCGACTATCGCGGGTGCCCACGTCATAGAGCATCGGAA
CGAAAAAATCTGGTTGCTCGTCGCCCTTGGGCGGCTTCCTAATCGACGGCGCACCGGCTGCCGGCGGTTG
CCGGGATTCTTTGCGGATTCGATCAGCGGCCGCTTGCCACGATTCACCGGGGCGTGCTTCTGCCTCGATG
CGTTGCCGCTGGGCGGCCTGCGCGGCCTTCAACTTCTCCACCAGGTCATCACCCAGCGCCGCGCCGATTT
GTACCGGGCCGGATGGTTTGCGACCGCTCACGCCGATTCCTCGGGCTTGGGGGTTCCAGTGCCATTGCAG
GGCCGGCAGACAACCCAGCCGCTTACGCCTGGCCAACCGCCCGTTCCTCCACACATGGGGCATTCCACGG
CGTCGGTGCCTGGTTGTTCTTGATTTTCCATGCCGCCTCCTTTAGCCGCTAAAATTCATCTACTCATTTA
TTCATTTGCTCATTTACTCTGGTAGCTGCGCGATGTATTCAGATAGCAGCTCGGTAATGGTCTTGCCTTG
GCGTACCGCGTACATCTTCAGCTTGGTGTGATCCTCCGCCGGCAACTGAAAGTTGACCCGCTTCATGGCT
GGCGTGTCTGCCAGGCTGGCCAACGTTGCAGCCTTGCTGCTGCGTGCGCTCGGACGGCCGGCACTTAGCG
TGTTTGTGCTTTTGCTCATTTTCTCTTTACCTCATTAACTCAAATGAGTTTTGATTTAATTTCAGCGGCC
AGCGCCTGGACCTCGCGGGCAGCGTCGCCCTCGGGTTCTGATTCAAGAACGGTTGTGCCGGCGGCGGCAG
TGCCTGGGTAGCTCACGCGCTGCGTGATACGGGACTCAAGAATGGGCAGCTCGTACCCGGCCAGCGCCTC
GGCAACCTCACCGCCGATGCGCGTGCCTTTGATCGCCCGCGACACGACAAAGGCCGCTTGTAGCCTTCCA
TCCGTGACCTCAATGCGCTGCTTAACCAGCTCCACCAGGTCGGCGGTGGCCCATATGTCGTAAGGGCTTG
GCTGCACCGGAATCAGCACGAAGTCGGCTGCCTTGATCGCGGACACAGCCAAGTCCGCCGCCTGGGGCGC
TCCGTCGATCACTACGAAGTCGCGCCGGCCGATGGCCTTCACGTCGCGGTCAATCGTCGGGCGGTCGATG
CCGACAACGGTTAGCGGTTGATCTTCCCGCACGGCCGCCCAATCGCGGGCACTGCCCTGGGGATCGGAAT
CGACTAACAGAACATCGGCCCCGGCGAGTTGCAGGGCGCGGGCTAGATGGGTTGCGATGGTCGTCTTGCC
TGACCCGCCTTTCTGGTTAAGTACAGCGATAACCTTCATGCGTTCCCCTTGCGTATTTGTTTATTTACTC
ATCGCATCATATACGCAGCGACCGCATGACGCAAGCTGTTTTACTCAAATACACATCACCTTTTTAGACG
GCGGCGCTCGGTTTCTTCAGCGGCCAAGCTGGCCGGCCAGGCCGCCAGCTTGGCATCAGACAAACCGGCC
AGGATTTCATGCAGCCGCACGGTTGAGACGTGCGCGGGCGGCTCGAACACGTACCCGGCCGCGATCATCT
CCGCCTCGATCTCTTCGGTAATGAAAAACGGTTCGTCCTGGCCGTCCTGGTGCGGTTTCATGCTTGTTCC
TCTTGGCGTTCATTCTCGGCGGCCGCCAGGGCGTCGGCCTCGGTCAATGCGTCCTCACGGAAGGCACCGC
GCCGCCTGGCCTCGGTGGGCGTCACTTCCTCGCTGCGCTCAAGTGCGCGGTACAGGGTCGAGCGATGCAC
GCCAAGCAGTGCAGCCGCCTCTTTCACGGTGCGGCCTTCCTGGTCGATCAGCTCGCGGGCGTGCGCGATC
TGTGCCGGGGTGAGGGTAGGGCGGGGGCCAAACTTCACGCCTCGGGCCTTGGCGGCCTCGCGCCCGCTCC
GGGTGCGGTCGATGATTAGGGAACGCTCGAACTCGGCAATGCCGGCGAACACGGTCAACACCATGCGGCC
GGCCGGCGTGGTGGTGTCGGCCCACGGCTCTGCCAGGCTACGCAGGCCCGCGCCGGCCTCCTGGATGCGC
TCGGCAATGTCCAGTAGGTCGCGGGTGCTGCGGGCCAGGCGGTCTAGCCTGGTCACTGTCACAACGTCGC
CAGGGCGTAGGTGGTCAAGCATCCTGGCCAGCTCCGGGCGGTCGCGCCTGGTGCCGGTGATCTTCTCGGA
AAACAGCTTGGTGCAGCCGGCCGCGTGCAGTTCGGCCCGTTGGTTGGTCAAGTCCTGGTCGTCGGTGCTG
ACGCGGGCATAGCCCAGCAGGCCAGCGGCGGCGCTCTTGTTCATGGCGTAATGTCTCCGGTTCTAGTCGC
AAGTATTCTACTTTATGCGACTAAAACACGCGACAAGAAAACGCCAGGAAAAGGGCAGGGCGGCAGCCTG
TCGCGTAACTTAGGACTTGTGCGACATGTCGTTTTCAGAAGACGGCTGCACTGAACGTCAGAAGCCGACT
GCACTATAGCAGCGGAGGGGTTGGATCAAAGTACTTTGATCCCGAGGGGAACCCTGTGGTTGGCATGCAC
ATACAAATGGACGAACGGATAAACCT
