>Addgene plasmid #74811 | pGWB417 | addgene partial sequence | sequence record 152607 | CAT-R 5'-GCAACTGACTGAAATGCCTC-3'
GGTATATCCAGTGATTTTTTTCTCCATTTTAGCTTCCTTAGCTCCTGAAAATCTCGACGGATCCTAACTC
AAAATCCACACATTATACGAGCCGGAAGCATAAAGTGTAAAGCCTGGGGTGCCTAATGCGGCCCCTCGAG
GGGCCGCCATAGTGACTGGATATGTTGTGTTTTACAGTATTATGTAGTCTGTTTTTTATGCAAAATCTAA
TTTAATATATTGATATTTATATCATTTTACGTTTCTCGTTCAGCTTTTTTGTACAAACTTGTTGATAACT
CTAGAGTCCCCCGTGTTCTCTCCAAATGAAATGAACTTCCTTATATAGAGGAAGGGTCTTGCGAAGGATA
GTGGGATTGTGCGTCATCCCTTACGTCAGTGGAGATATCACATCAATCCACTTGCTTTGAAGACGTGGTT
GGAACGTCTTCTTTTTCCACGATGCTCCTCGTGGGTGGGGGTCCATCTTTGGGACCACTGTCGGCAGAGG
CATCTTCAACGATGGCCTTTCCTTTATCGCAATGATGGCATTTGTAGGAGCCACCTTCCTTTTCCACTAT
CTTCACAATAAAGTGACAGATAGCTGGGCAATGGAATCCGAGGAGGTTTCCGGATATTACCCTTTGTTGA
