>Addgene plasmid #74811 | pGWB417 | addgene partial sequence | sequence record 152608 | ccdB-Fwd 5'-GCATGATGACCACCGATATG-3'
GCCACCGCGAAAATGACATCAAAAACGCCATTAACCTGATGTTCTGGGGAATATAAATGTCAGGCTCCCT
TATACACAGCCAGTCTGCAGGTCGACCATAGTGACTGGATATGTTGTGTTTTACAGTATTATGTAGTCTG
TTTTTTATGCAAAATCTAATTTAATATATTGATATTTATATCATTTTACGTTTCTCGTTCAGCTTTCTTG
TACAAAGTGGTTGATAACAGCGGGTTAATTAACGGTGAACAAAAGCTAATCTCCGAGGAAGACTTGAACG
GTGAACAAAAATTAATCTCAGAAGAAGACTTGAACGGACTCGACGGTGAACAAAAGTTGATTTCTGAAGA
AGATTTGAACGGTGAACAAAAGCTAATCTCCGAGGAAGACTTGAACGGTAGCGCTTAGAGCTCGAATTTC
CCCGATCGTTCAAACATTTGG
